>Addgene plasmid #1480 | pPD95_07 | depositor full sequence | sequence record 91 | Author sequence
AAGCTTGCATGCCTGCAGGTCGACTCTAGAGGATCCCCGGGATTGGCCAAAGGACCCAAAGGTATGTTTC
GAATGATACTAACATAACATAGAACATTTTCAGGAGGACCCTTGCTTGGAGGGTACCGAGCTCAGAAAAA
ATGACTGCTCCAAAGAAGAAGCGTAAGGTACCGGTGGGTGAAGACCAGAAACAGCACCTCGAACTGAGCC
GCGATATTGCCCAGCGTTTCAACGCGCTGTATGGCGAGATCGATCCCGTCGTTTTACAACGTCGTGACTG
GGAAAACCCTGGCGTTACCCAACTTAATCGCCTTGCAGCACATCCCCCTTTCGCCAGCTGGCGTAATAGC
GAAGAGGCCCGCACCGATCGCCCTTCCCAACAGTTGCGAAGGTAAGTTTAAACAGATCCATACTAACTAA
CTTGTTCTGACATAATTTTCAGCTTGAATGGCGAATGGCGCTTTGCCTGGTTTCCGGCACCAGAAGCGGT
GCCGGAAAGCTGGCTGGAGTGCGATCTTCCTGAGGCCGATACTGTCGTCGTCCCCTCAAACTGGCAGATG
CACGGTTACGATGCGCCCATCTACACCAACGTGACCTATCCCATTACGGTCAATCCGCCGTTTGTTCCCA
CGGAGAATCCGACGGGTTGTTACTCGCTCACATTTAATGTTGATGAAAGCTGGCTACAGGAAGGCCAGAC
GCGAATTATTTTTGATGGCGTTAACTCGGCGTTTCATCTGTGGTGCAACGGGCGCTGGGTCGGTTACGGC
CAGGTAAGTTTAATTAAGTTGATACTAACTAACAAGATCTGATTAATTTTCAGGACAGTCGTTTGCCGTC
TGAATTTGACCTGAGCGCATTTTTACGCGCCGGAGAAAACCGCCTCGCGGTGATGGTGCTGCGCTGGAGT
GACGGCAGTTATCTGGAAGATCAGGATATGTGGCGGATGAGCGGCATTTTCCGTGACGTCTCGTTGCTGC
ATAAACCGACTACACAAATCAGCGATTTCCATGTTGCCACTCGCTTTAATGATGATTTCTCCCGCGCTGT
ACTGGAGGCTGAAGTCCAGGTAAGTTTAAACAGGATCTTACTAACTAACATGCTAACACTGAATTTTCAG
ATGTGCGGCGAGTTGCGTGACTACCTACGGGTAACAGTTTCTTTATGGCAGGGTGAAACGCAGGTCGCCA
GCGGCACCGCGCCTTTCGGCGGTGAAATTATCGATGAGCGTGGTGGTTATGCCGATCGCGTCACACTACG
TCTGAACGTCGAAAACCCGAAACTGTGGAGCGCCGAAATCCCGAATCTCTATCGTGCGGTGGTTGAACTG
CACACCGCCGACGGCACGCTGATTGAAGCAGAAGCCTGCGATGTCGGTTTCCGCGAGGTGCGGATTGAAA
ATGGTCTGCTGCTGCTGAACGGCAAGCCGTTGCTGATTCGAGGCGTTAACCGTCACGAGCATCATCCTCT
GCATGGTCAGGTCATGGATGAGCAGACGATGGTGCAGGATGTAAGTTTAAACTATTCGTTACTAACTAAC
TTTAAACATTTAAATTTTCAGATCCTGCTGATGAAGCAGAACAACTTTAACGCCGTGCGCTGTTCGCATT
ATCCGAACCATCCGCTGTGGTACACGCTGTGCGACCGCTACGGCCTGTATGTGGTGGATGAAGCCAATAT
TGAAACCCACGGCATGGTGCCAATGAATCGTCTGACCGATGATCCGCGCTGGCTACCGGCGATGAGCGAA
CGCGTAACGCGAATGGTGCAGCGCGATCGTAATCACCCGAGTGTGATCATCTGGTCGCTGGGGAATGGTA
AGTTTAAACAGTTGAATACTAACTAACGGAGATCTTTGAAATTTTCAGAATCAGGCCACGGCGCTAATCA
CGACGCGCTGTATCGCTGGATCAAATCTGTCGATCCTTCCCGCCCGGTGCAGTATGAAGGCGGCGGAGCC
GACACCACGGCCACCGATATTATTTGCCCGATGTACGCGCGCGTGGATGAAGACCAGCCCTTCCCGGCTG
TGCCGAAATGGTCCATCAAAAAATGGCTTTCGCTACCTGGAGAGACGCGCCCGCTGATTCTTTGCGAGGT
AAGTTTAAACAGAACTCTACTAACTAACACATTAGATCCTAATTTTCAGTACGCTCACGCGATGGGCAAC
AGTCTTGGCGGTTTCGCTAAATACTGGCAGGCGTTTCGTCAGTATCCCCGTTTACAGGGCGGCTTCGTCT
GGGACTGGGTGGATCAGTCGCTGATTAAATATGATGAAAACGGCAACCCGTGGTCGGCTTACGGCGGTGA
TTTTGGCGATACGCCGAACGATCGCCAGTTCTGTATGAACGGTCTGGTCTTTGCCGACCGCACGCCGCAT
CCAGCGTAAGTTTAAACAATAACCTACTAACTAACGTAGATAATTTAAATTTTCAGGCTGACGGAAGCAA
AACACCAGCAGCAGTTTTTCCAGTTCCGTTTATCCGGGCAAACCATCGAAGTGACCAGCGAATACCTGTT
CCGTCATAGCGATAACGAGCTCCTGCACTGGATGGTGGCGCTGGATGGTAAGCCGCTGGCAAGCGGTGAA
GTGCCTCTGGATGTCGCTCCACAAGGTAAACAGTTGATTGAACTGCCTGAACTACCGCAGCCGGAGAGCG
CCGGGCAACTCTGGCTCACAGTACGCGTAGTGCAACCGAACGCGACCGCATGGTCAGAAGCCGGGCACAT
CAGCGCATGGCAGCAGTGGAGGTAAGTTTAAACAAGATCCTACTAACTAACTCTACATTGATGAATTTTC
AGACTGGCGGAAAACCTCAGTGTGACGCTCCCCGCCGCGTCCCACGCCATCCCGCATCTGACCACCAGCG
AAATGGATTTTTGCATCGAGCTGGGTAATAAGCGTTGGCAATTTAACCGCCAGTCAGGCTTTCTTTCACA
GATGTGGATTGGCGATAAAAAACAACTGCTGACGCCGCTGCGCGATCAGTTCACCCGTGCACCGCTGGAT
AACGACATTGGCGTAAGTGAAGCGACCCGCATTGACCCTAACGCCTGGGTCGGTAAGTTTAAACAAAGTT
GTACTAACTAACGAAGATCTTGATAATTTTCAGAACGCTGGAAGGCGGCGGGCCATTACCAGGCCGAAGC
AGCGTTGTTGCAGTGCACGGCAGATACACTTGCTGATGCGGTGCTGATTACGACCGCTCACGCGTGGCAG
CATCAGGGGAAAACCTTATTTATCAGCCGGAAAACCTACCGGATTGATGGTAGTGGTCAAATGGCGATTA
CCGTTGATGTTGAAGTGGCGAGCGATACACCGCATCCGGCGCGGATTGGCCTGAACTGCCAGCTGGCGCA
GGTAGCAGAGCGGGTAAACTGGCTCGGATTAGGGCCGCAAGAAAACTATCCCGACCGCCTTACTGCCGCC
TGTTTTGACCGCTGGGATCTGCCATTGTCAGACATGTAGTAAGTTTAAACTTGATAGTACTAACTAACAT
GTTTCATTTAAATTTTCAGTACCCCGTACGTCTTCCCGAGCGAAAACGGTCTGCGCTGCGGGACGCGCGA
ATTGAATTATGGCCCACACCAGTGGCGCGGCGACTTCCAGTTCAACATCAGCCGCTACAGTCAACAGCAA
CTGATGGAAACCAGCCATCGCCATCTGCTGCACGCGGAAGAAGGCACATGGCTGAATATCGACGGTTTCC
ATATGGGGATTGGTGGCGACGACTCCTGGAGCCCGTCAGTATCGGCGGAATTCCAACTGAGCGCCGGTCG
CTACCATTACCAACTTGTCTGGTGTCAAAAATAATAGGGGCCGCTGTCATCAGAGTAAGTTTAAACTGAG
TTCTACTAACTAACGAGTAATATTTAAATTTTCAGCATCTCGCGCCCGTGCCTCTGACTTCTAAGTCCAA
TTACTCTTCAACATCCCTACATGCTCTTTCTCCCTGTGCTCCCACCCCCTATTTTTGTTATTATCAAAAA
ACTTCTCTTAATTTCTTTGTTTTTTAGCTTCTTTTAAGTCACCTCTAACAATGAAATTGTGTAGATTCAA
AAATAGAATTAATTCGTAATAAAAAGTCGAAAAAAATTGTGCTCCCTCCCCCCATTAATAATAATTCTAT
CCCAAAATCTACACAATGTTCTGTGTACACTTCTTATGTTTTTTACTTCTGATAAATTTTTTTGAAACAT
CATAGAAAAAACCGCACACAAAATACCTTATCATATGTTACGTTTCAGTTTATGACCGCAATTTTTATTT
CTTCGCACGTCTGGGCCTCTCATGACGTCAAATCATGCTCATCGTGAAAAAGTTTTGGAGTATTTTTGGA
ATTTTTCAATCAAGTGAAAGTTTATGAAATTAATTTTCCTGCTTTTGCTTTTTGGGGTTTCCCCTATTGT
TTGTCAAGATTTCGAGGACGGCGTTTTTCTTGCTAAAATCACAAGTATTGATGAGCACGATGCAAGAAAG
ATCGGAAGAAGGTTTGGGTTTGAGGCTCAGTGGAAGGTGAGTAGAAGTTGATAATTTGAAAGTGGAGTAG
TGTCTATGGGGTTTTTGCCTTAAATGACAGAATACATTCCCAATATACCAAACATAACTGTTTCCTACTA
GTCGGCCGTACGGGCCCTTTCGTCTCGCGCGTTTCGGTGATGACGGTGAAAACCTCTGACACATGCAGCT
CCCGGAGACGGTCACAGCTTGTCTGTAAGCGGATGCCGGGAGCAGACAAGCCCGTCAGGGCGCGTCAGCG
GGTGTTGGCGGGTGTCGGGGCTGGCTTAACTATGCGGCATCAGAGCAGATTGTACTGAGAGTGCACCATA
TGCGGTGTGAAATACCGCACAGATGCGTAAGGAGAAAATACCGCATCAGGCGGCCTTAAGGGCCTCGTGA
TACGCCTATTTTTATAGGTTAATGTCATGATAATAATGGTTTCTTAGACGTCAGGTGGCACTTTTCGGGG
AAATGTGCGCGGAACCCCTATTTGTTTATTTTTCTAAATACATTCAAATATGTATCCGCTCATGAGACAA
TAACCCTGATAAATGCTTCAATAATATTGAAAAAGGAAGAGTATGAGTATTCAACATTTCCGTGTCGCCC
TTATTCCCTTTTTTGCGGCATTTTGCCTTCCTGTTTTTGCTCACCCAGAAACGCTGGTGAAAGTAAAAGA
TGCTGAAGATCAGTTGGGTGCACGAGTGGGTTACATCGAACTGGATCTCAACAGCGGTAAGATCCTTGAG
AGTTTTCGCCCCGAAGAACGTTTTCCAATGATGAGCACTTTTAAAGTTCTGCTATGTGGCGCGGTATTAT
CCCGTATTGACGCCGGGCAAGAGCAACTCGGTCGCCGCATACACTATTCTCAGAATGACTTGGTTGAGTA
CTCACCAGTCACAGAAAAGCATCTTACGGATGGCATGACAGTAAGAGAATTATGCAGTGCTGCCATAACC
ATGAGTGATAACACTGCGGCCAACTTACTTCTGACAACGATCGGAGGACCGAAGGAGCTAACCGCTTTTT
TGCACAACATGGGGGATCATGTAACTCGCCTTGATCGTTGGGAACCGGAGCTGAATGAAGCCATACCAAA
CGACGAGCGTGACACCACGATGCCTGTAGCAATGGCAACAACGTTGCGCAAACTATTAACTGGCGAACTA
CTTACTCTAGCTTCCCGGCAACAATTAATAGACTGGATGGAGGCGGATAAAGTTGCAGGACCACTTCTGC
GCTCGGCCCTTCCGGCTGGCTGGTTTATTGCTGATAAATCTGGAGCCGGTGAGCGTGGGTCTCGCGGTAT
CATTGCAGCACTGGGGCCAGATGGTAAGCCCTCCCGTATCGTAGTTATCTACACGACGGGGAGTCAGGCA
ACTATGGATGAACGAAATAGACAGATCGCTGAGATAGGTGCCTCACTGATTAAGCATTGGTAACTGTCAG
ACCAAGTTTACTCATATATACTTTAGATTGATTTAAAACTTCATTTTTAATTTAAAAGGATCTAGGTGAA
GATCCTTTTTGATAATCTCATGACCAAAATCCCTTAACGTGAGTTTTCGTTCCACTGAGCGTCAGACCCC
GTAGAAAAGATCAAAGGATCTTCTTGAGATCCTTTTTTTCTGCGCGTAATCTGCTGCTTGCAAACAAAAA
AACCACCGCTACCAGCGGTGGTTTGTTTGCCGGATCAAGAGCTACCAACTCTTTTTCCGAAGGTAACTGG
CTTCAGCAGAGCGCAGATACCAAATACTGTCCTTCTAGTGTAGCCGTAGTTAGGCCACCACTTCAAGAAC
TCTGTAGCACCGCCTACATACCTCGCTCTGCTAATCCTGTTACCAGTGGCTGCTGCCAGTGGCGATAAGT
CGTGTCTTACCGGGTTGGACTCAAGACGATAGTTACCGGATAAGGCGCAGCGGTCGGGCTGAACGGGGGG
TTCGTGCACACAGCCCAGCTTGGAGCGAACGACCTACACCGAACTGAGATACCTACAGCGTGAGCATTGA
GAAAGCGCCACGCTTCCCGAAGGGAGAAAGGCGGACAGGTATCCGGTAAGCGGCAGGGTCGGAACAGGAG
AGCGCACGAGGGAGCTTCCAGGGGGAAACGCCTGGTATCTTTATAGTCCTGTCGGGTTTCGCCACCTCTG
ACTTGAGCGTCGATTTTTGTGATGCTCGTCAGGGGGGCGGAGCCTATGGAAAAACGCCAGCAACGCGGCC
TTTTTACGGTTCCTGGCCTTTTGCTGGCCTTTTGCTCACATGTTCTTTCCTGCGTTATCCCCTGATTCTG
TGGATAACCGTATTACCGCCTTTGAGTGAGCTGATACCGCTCGCCGCAGCCGAACGACCGAGCGCAGCGA
GTCAGTGAGCGAGGAAGCGGAAGAGCGCCCAATACGCAAACCGCCTCTCCCCGCGCGTTGGCCGATTCAT
TAATGCAGCTGGCACGACAGGTTTCCCGACTGGAAAGCGGGCAGTGAGCGCAACGCAATTAATGTGAGTT
AGCTCACTCATTAGGCACCCCAGGCTTTACACTTTATGCTTCCGGCTCGTATGTTGTGTGGAATTGTGAG
CGGATAACAATTTCACACAGGAAACAGCTATGACCATGATTACGCCAAGCTGTAAGTTTAAACATGATCT
TACTAACTAACTATTCTCATTTAAATTTTCAGAGCTTAAAAATGGCTGAAATCACTCACAACGATGGATA
CGCTAACAACTTGGAAATGAAAT
Features (pLannotate 1.2.2; 15 found; start..end, strand, type, name):
      1..41      -  misc_feature   MCS (fragment): pUC18/19 multiple cloning site
    168..251     +  CDS            trpS (fragment): SYW_ECOLI - Experimental evidence at protein level: Swiss-Prot protein existence level 1. Catalyzes the attachment of tryptophan to tRNA(Trp). Amino acylates tRNA(Trp) with both L- and D-tryptophan, although D-tryptophan is a poor substrate (PubMed:10918062). From Escherichia coli (strain K12).
    256..388     +  CDS            lacZα (fragment): LacZα fragment of β-galactosidase; lacZ fragment
    440..774     +  CDS            lacZ (fragment): β-galactosidase; lacZ
    821..3811    +  CDS            lacZ: BGAL_ECOLI - Experimental evidence at protein level: Swiss-Prot protein existence level 1. From Escherichia coli (strain K12).
   4364..4516    +  CDS            aex-5 (fragment): AEX5_CAEEL - Also known as kpc-3 From Caenorhabditis elegans.
   4644..4679    +  CDS            rop (fragment): Rop protein, which maintains plasmids at low copy number; rop
   4781..4880    +  misc_feature   bom (fragment): basis of mobility region from pBR322
   4978..5082    +  promoter       AmpR promoter: bla
   5083..5943    +  CDS            AmpR: β-lactamase; bla; confers resistance to ampicillin, carbenicillin, and related antibiotics
   6114..6702    +  rep_origin     ori: high-copy-number ColE1/pMB1/pBR322/pUC origin of replication
   6885..6977    +  CDS            lacI (fragment): lac repressor; lacI; The lac repressor binds to the lac operator to inhibit transcription in E. coli. This inhibition can be relieved by adding lactose or isopropyl-β-D-thiogalactopyranoside (IPTG).
   6990..7011    +  protein_bind   CAP binding site: CAP binding activates transcription in the presence of cAMP. E. coli catabolite activator protein
   7026..7056    +  promoter       lac promoter: promoter for the E. coli lac operon
   7064..7080    +  protein_bind   lac operator: The lac repressor binds to the lac operator to inhibit transcription in E. coli. This inhibition can be relieved by adding lactose or isopropyl-β-D-thiogalactopyranoside (IPTG). lac repressor encoded by lacI
