[The description below was written by a language model from this plasmid's Addgene catalogue record and pLannotate feature annotations shown in this document.]
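Description:
pPD95_07 is an empty-backbone worm expression vector from the 1995 Fire Lab Vector Kit, designed for building lacZ reporter fusions in Caenorhabditis elegans. The catalogue gives a backbone size of 7,241 bp, while the annotated depositor sequence is 7,233 nt. The parental backbone is listed as unknown, but the feature table shows pUC/pBR322-type elements: a high-copy ColE1/pMB1-family origin, an ampicillin resistance gene (β-lactamase) with its own promoter for selection in E. coli, remnants of rop and bom, and a lac promoter/operator with CAP site lying just upstream of a fragment of the pUC18/19 multiple cloning site.

The payload is a promoterless, nuclear-targeted β-galactosidase reporter. According to the tag field, the cassette comprises a leading synthetic intron (IVSA), a reading-frame element (rf2211), an SV40 nuclear localization signal, and the lacZ coding region divided into N- and C-terminal portions with a series of further introns (IVSB and IVSD through IVSK). The interruption near the 5' end of the gene probably explains why the automated annotation reports lacZ as several separate pieces there. Introns of this kind are generally included to improve transgene expression in worms, and the NLS concentrates staining in nuclei, which makes expressing cells easier to identify. No worm promoter is recorded, consistent with a design in which the user clones a promoter or gene fragment into the upstream polylinker by restriction cloning to generate transcriptional or translational fusions. A short match to C. elegans aex-5 downstream of lacZ, along with a small trpS hit, are partial automated annotations. The record does not identify the 3' region or its function.
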