Addgene plasmid #1480: pPD95_07
Purpose: (Empty Backbone)
Depositing lab: Andrew Fire. Depositing organization: Carnegie Institution for Science.
Backbone
  Vector backbone: Unknown
  Backbone size (bp): 7241
  Vector type: Worm Expression
Growth in bacteria
  Bacterial resistance: Ampicillin, 100 μg/mL
  Growth temperature: 37°C
  Growth strain: DH5alpha
  Copy number: Unknown
Gene/Insert
  Gene/Insert name: None
  Tag / fusion protein: IVSA, rf2211, SV40NLS, lacZN, IVSB, IVSD, IVSE, IVSF, IVSG, IVSH, IVSI, IVSJ, IVSK, lacZC
  Cloning method: Restriction Enzyme
Terms and licenses: Academic/Nonprofit Terms; Industry Terms: Not Available to Industry
Depositor comments: See Fire Lab Vector Kit Documentation 1995. Fire Lab Miniprep Number pPD95.07, Ligation number NONE.
How to cite: pPD95_07 was a gift from Andrew Fire (Addgene plasmid # 1480 ; http://n2t.net/addgene:1480 ; RRID:Addgene_1480)
