>Addgene plasmid #1480 | pPD95_07 | addgene partial sequence | sequence record 16621 | 1480_m13reverse
NNNNTNANTATTCTCATTTANATTTTCAGAGCTTAAAAATGGCTGAAATCACTCACAACGATGGATACGC
TAACAACTTGGAAATGAAATAAGCTTGCATGCCTGCAGGTCGACTCTAGAGGATCCCCGGGATTGGCCAA
AGGACCCAAAGGTATGTTTCGAATGATACTAACATAACATAGAACATTTTCAGGAGGACCCTTGCTTGGA
GGGTACCGAGCTCAGAAAAAATGACTGCTCCAAAGAAGAAGCGTAAGGTACCGGTGGGTGAAGACCAGAA
ACAGCACCTCGAACTGAGCCGCGATATTGCCCAGCGTTTCAACGCGCTGTATGGCGAGATCGATCCCGTC
GTTTTACAACGTCGTGACTGGGAAAACCCTGGCGTTACCCAACTTAATCGCCTTGCAGCACATCCCCCTT
TCGCCAGCTGGCGTAATAGCGAAGAGGCCCGCACCGATCGCCCTTCCCAACAGTTGCGAAGGTAAGTTTA
AACAGATCCATACTAACTAACTTGTTCTGACATAATTTTCAGCTTGAATGGCGAATGGCGCTTTGCCTGG
TTTCCGGCACCAGAAGCGGTGCCGGAAAGCTGGCTGGAGTGCGATCTTCCTGAGGCCGATACTGTCGTCG
TCCCCTCAAACTGGCAGATGCACGGTTACGATGCGCCCATCTACACCAACGTGACCTATCCCATTACGGT
CAATCCGCCGTTTGTTCCCACGGAGAATCCGACGGGTTGTTACTCGCTCACATTTAATGTTGATGAAAGC
TGGCTACAGGAAGGCCAGACGCGAATTATTTTTGATGGCGTTAACTCGGCGTTTCATCTGTGGTGCAACG
GGCGCTGGGTCGGTTACGGCCAGGTAAGTTTAATTAAGTTGATACTAACTAACAAGATCTGATTAATTTT
CAGGACAGTCGTTTGNCGTCTGAATTTGACCTGAGCGCATTTTTACGCGCCGGAGAAAACCGCCTCNCGG
TGATGGTGCTGCNCTGGANTGACGGCAGTTATCTGGAAGATCAGGATATGTGGCGGATGANCGGCATTTT
CCGNGACGTCTCGTTGCTGCATAAACCGACTACCCAAATCAGCGATTTCCNNGTTGCCNCTCNCTTNAAG
AAGATTTCCCCNNCCCTGTACTGGAAGGCTGAANTCCNGGTANTTTAAACGGNATNTTACTAACTANNTG
GCTAAACTNGAATTTNCNAANGNGNGGGGGGTGGGGNACCCCTCCGGNAANNTTTTNTTNGGGGNGGGAA
AAAAAAGTNCCNGGGGNCCGGCCNTTTGGNGGNAAATNNAAAAANGGGGGNTTNCCATCNCCCCNACCTN
AAACCAAACNAANGG
